Addgene plasmid #81957: pDONR223_CXCR4_WT
Purpose: Gateway Donor vector containing CXCR4, part of the Target Accelerator Plasmid Collection.
Depositing lab: Jesse Boehm & William Hahn & David Root. Depositing organization: Broad Institute. Publication: Systematic Functional Interrogation of Rare Cancer Variants Identifies Oncogenic Alleles. Kim E, Ilic N, Shrestha Y, Zou L, Kamburov A, Zhu C, Yang X, Lubonja R, Tran N, Nguyen C, Lawrence MS, Piccioni F, Bagul M, Doench JG, Chouinard CR, Wu X, Hogstrom L, Natoli T, Tamayo P, Horn H, Corsello SM, Lage K, Root DE, Subramanian A, Golub TR, Getz G, Boehm JS, Hahn WC. Cancer Discov. 2016 Jul;6(7):714-26. doi: 10.1158/2159-8290.CD-16-0160. Epub 2016 May 4. PubMed 27147599.
Backbone
  Vector backbone: pDONR223
  Backbone manufacturer: Invitrogen
  Backbone size w/o insert (bp): 2790
  Vector type: Gateway Entry vector
Growth in bacteria
  Bacterial resistance: Spectinomycin, 50 μg/mL
  Growth temperature: 37°C
  Growth strain: DH5alpha
  Copy number: High Copy
Gene/Insert
  Gene/Insert name: CXCR4 (alt name: NM_003467.2)
  Species: H. sapiens (human)
  Mutation: WT
  Entrez Gene: CXCR4 (a.k.a. CD184, D2S201E, FB22, HM89, HSY3RR, LAP-3, LAP3, LCR1, LESTR, NPY3R, NPYR, NPYRL, NPYY3R, WHIM, WHIMS, WHIMS1)
  Promoter: None
  Cloning method: Gateway Cloning
  Sequencing primers: 5′ M13pUC-fwd; 3′ M13-Rev
Terms and licenses: Academic/Nonprofit Terms; Industry Terms: Not Available to Industry
Depositor comments: Open state: NO stop codon immediately follows insert
How to cite: pDONR223_CXCR4_WT was a gift from Jesse Boehm & William Hahn & David Root (Addgene plasmid # 81957 ; http://n2t.net/addgene:81957 ; RRID:Addgene_81957)
