[The description below was written by a language model from this plasmid's Addgene catalogue record and pLannotate feature annotations shown in this document.]
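Description:
pDONR223_CXCR4_WT is a Gateway entry clone built on the Invitrogen pDONR223 backbone, carrying the wild-type human CXCR4 open reading frame (corresponding to reference transcript NM_003467.2). It belongs to the Target Accelerator Plasmid Collection, a set of wild-type and variant cancer gene clones assembled for systematic functional testing of alleles. The sequenced plasmid is about 3.8 kb. It replicates in E. coli from a high-copy ColE1/pUC-type origin and is selected with spectinomycin through the aadA (SmR) aminoglycoside adenylyltransferase gene. The annotated fragment of a class 1 integron Pc promoter lies upstream of this gene, next to a small remnant of a gentamicin resistance gene. Short lacI and lacZα fragments are also annotated as backbone remnants.

The CXCR4 coding sequence, which encodes the chemokine receptor that also acts as an HIV-1 coreceptor, sits between two attL recombination sites. The automated annotation labels them attL3 and attL2. These sites allow the ORF to be moved by an LR Clonase reaction into any compatible Gateway destination vector. The record lists no promoter for the insert, so the clone is a shuttle and storage vector rather than an expression construct. The rrnB T1 and T2 terminators upstream of the cassette insulate it from backbone transcription, and a T7 promoter lies just outside the downstream att site, pointing back toward the insert. The ORF is in the "open" configuration, with no stop codon immediately after the coding sequence, so it can be fused in frame to C-terminal tags or reporters supplied by the destination vector. M13 forward and reverse primer sites flank the cassette for sequence verification. Typical use is as the wild-type reference source for making CXCR4 expression constructs.
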