Features (pLannotate 1.2.2; 12 found; start..end, strand, type, name):
     23..611     +  rep_origin     ori: high-copy-number ColE1/pMB1/pBR322/pUC origin of replication
    794..886     +  CDS            lacI (fragment): lac repressor; lacI; The lac repressor binds to the lac operator to inhibit transcription in E. coli. This inhibition can be relieved by adding lactose or isopropyl-β-D-thiogalactopyranoside (IPTG).
    941..968     -  terminator     rrnB T2 terminator: transcription terminator T2 from the E. coli rrnB gene
   1100..1143    +  terminator     rrnB T1 terminator: Escherichia coli rrnB; transcription terminator T1 from the E. coli rrnB gene
   1190..1226    -  CDS            lacZα (fragment): LacZα fragment of β-galactosidase; lacZ fragment
   1243..1338    +  protein_bind   attL3: mutant version of attL; recombination site for the Gateway® LR reaction LR Clonase™
   1341..2396    +  CDS            CXCR4: CXCR4_HUMAN - Experimental evidence at protein level: Swiss-Prot protein existence level 1. (Microbial infection) Acts as a coreceptor (CD4 being the primary receptor) for human immunodeficiency virus-1/HIV-1 X4 isolates and as a primary receptor for some HIV-2 isolates. Promotes Env- mediated fusion of the virus (PubMed:8849450, PubMed:8929542, PubMed:9427609, PubMed:10074122, PubMed:10756055). From Homo sapiens (Human).
   2398..2497    -  protein_bind   attL2: mutant version of attL; recombination site for the Gateway® LR reaction LR Clonase™
   2515..2533    -  promoter       T7 promoter: promoter for bacteriophage T7 RNA polymerase
   2723..2746    +  promoter       Pc promoter (fragment): intI1 (promoter lies within the coding sequence); class 1 integron promoter
   2922..2978    +  CDS            GmR (fragment): gentamycin acetyltransferase; aacC1; confers resistance to gentamycin
   2985..3776    +  CDS            SmR: aminoglycoside adenylyltransferase (Murphy, 1985); aadA; confers resistance to spectinomycin and streptomycin
>Addgene plasmid #81957 | pDONR223_CXCR4_WT | addgene full sequence | sequence record 169036 | Addgene NGS Result
TAGAAAAGATCAAAGGATCTTCTTGAGATCCTTTTTTTCTGCGCGTAATCTGCTGCTTGCAAACAAAAAA
ACCACCGCTACCAGCGGTGGTTTGTTTGCCGGATCAAGAGCTACCAACTCTTTTTCCGAAGGTAACTGGC
TTCAGCAGAGCGCAGATACCAAATACTGTTCTTCTAGTGTAGCCGTAGTTAGGCCACCACTTCAAGAACT
CTGTAGCACCGCCTACATACCTCGCTCTGCTAATCCTGTTACCAGTGGCTGCTGCCAGTGGCGATAAGTC
GTGTCTTACCGGGTTGGACTCAAGACGATAGTTACCGGATAAGGCGCAGCGGTCGGGCTGAACGGGGGGT
TCGTGCACACAGCCCAGCTTGGAGCGAACGACCTACACCGAACTGAGATACCTACAGCGTGAGCTATGAG
AAAGCGCCACGCTTCCCGAAGGGAGAAAGGCGGACAGGTATCCGGTAAGCGGCAGGGTCGGAACAGGAGA
GCGCACGAGGGAGCTTCCAGGGGGAAACGCCTGGTATCTTTATAGTCCTGTCGGGTTTCGCCACCTCTGA
CTTGAGCGTCGATTTTTGTGATGCTCGTCAGGGGGGCGGAGCCTATGGAAAAACGCCAGCAACGCGGCCT
TTTTACGGTTCCTGGCCTTTTGCTGGCCTTTTGCTCACATGTTCTTTCCTGCGTTATCCCCTGATTCTGT
GGATAACCGTATTACCGCCTTTGAGTGAGCTGATACCGCTCGCCGCAGCCGAACGACCGAGCGCAGCGAG
TCAGTGAGCGAGGAAGCGGAAGAGCGCCCAATACGCAAACCGCCTCTCCCCGCGCGTTGGCCGATTCATT
AATGCAGCTGGCACGACAGGTTTCCCGACTGGAAAGCGGGCAGTGAGCGCAACGCAATTAATACGCGTAC
CGCTAGCCAGGAAGAGTTTGTAGAAACGCAAAAAGGCCATCCGTCAGGATGGCCTTCTGCTTAGTTTGAT
GCCTGGCAGTTTATGGCGGGCGTCCTGCCCGCCACCCTCCGGGCCGTTGCTTCACAACGTTCAAATCCGC
TCCCGGCGGATTTGTCCTACTCAGGAGAGCGTTCACCGACAAACAACAGATAAAACGAAAGGCCCAGTCT
TCCGACTGAGCCTTTCGTTTTATTTGATGCCTGGCAGTTCCCTACTCTCGCGTTAACGCTAGCATGGATG
TTTTCCCAGTCACGACGTTGTAAAACGACGGCCAGTCTTAAGCTCGGGCCCCAAATAATGATTTTATTTT
GACTGATAGTGACCTGTTCGTTGCAACAAATTGATGAGCAATGCTTTTTTATAATGCCAACTTTGTACAA
AAAAGTTGGCATGGAGGGGATCAGTATATACACTTCAGATAACTACACCGAGGAAATGGGCTCAGGGGAC
TATGACTCCATGAAGGAACCCTGTTTCCGTGAAGAAAATGCTAATTTCAATAAAATCTTCCTGCCCACCA
TCTACTCCATCATCTTCTTAACTGGCATTGTGGGCAATGGATTGGTCATCCTGGTCATGGGTTACCAGAA
GAAACTGAGAAGCATGACGGACAAGTACAGGCTGCACCTGTCAGTGGCCGACCTCCTCTTTGTCATCACG
CTTCCCTTCTGGGCAGTTGATGCCGTGGCAAACTGGTACTTTGGGAACTTCCTATGCAAGGCAGTCCATG
TCATCTACACAGTCAACCTCTACAGCAGTGTCCTCATCCTGGCCTTCATCAGTCTGGACCGCTACCTGGC
CATCGTCCACGCCACCAACAGTCAGAGGCCAAGGAAGCTGTTGGCTGAAAAGGTGGTCTATGTTGGCGTC
TGGATCCCTGCCCTCCTGCTGACTATTCCCGACTTCATCTTTGCCAACGTCAGTGAGGCAGATGACAGAT
ATATCTGTGACCGCTTCTACCCCAATGACTTGTGGGTGGTTGTGTTCCAGTTTCAGCACATCATGGTTGG
CCTTATCCTGCCTGGTATTGTCATCCTGTCCTGCTATTGCATTATCATCTCCAAGCTGTCACACTCCAAG
GGCCACCAGAAGCGCAAGGCCCTCAAGACCACAGTCATCCTCATCCTGGCTTTCTTCGCCTGTTGGCTGC
CTTACTACATTGGGATCAGCATCGACTCCTTCATCCTCCTGGAAATCATCAAGCAAGGGTGTGAGTTTGA
GAACACTGTGCACAAGTGGATTTCCATCACCGAGGCCCTAGCTTTCTTCCACTGTTGTCTGAACCCCATC
CTCTATGCTTTCCTTGGAGCCAAATTTAAAACCTCTGCCCAGCACGCACTCACCTCTGTGAGCAGAGGGT
CCAGCCTCAAGATCCTCTCCAAAGGAAAGCGAGGTGGACATTCATCTGTTTCCACTGAGTCTGAGTCTTC
AAGTTTTCACTCCAGCTACCCAACTTTCTTGTACAAAGTTGGCATTATAAGAAAGCATTGCTTATCAATT
TGTTGCAACGAACAGGTCACTATCAGTCAAAATAAAATCATTATTTGCCATCCAGCTGATATCCCCTATA
GTGAGTCGTATTACATGGTCATAGCTGTTTCCTGGCAGCTCTGGCCCGTGTCTCAAAATCTCTGATGTTA
CATTGCACAAGATAAAAATATATCATCATGCCTCCTCTAGACCAGCCAGGACAGAAATGCCTCGACTTCG
CTGCTACCCAAGGTTGCCGGGTGACGCACACCGTGGAAACGGATGAAGGCACGAACCCAGTGGACATAAG
CCTGTTCGGTTCGTAAGCTGTAATGCAAGTAGCGTATGCGCTCACGCAACTGGTCCAGAACCTTGACCGA
ACGCAGCGGTGGTAACGGCGCAGTGGCGGTTTTCATGGCTTGTTATGACTGTTTTTTTGGGGTACAGTCT
ATGCCTCGGGCATCCAAGCAGCAAGCGCGTTACGCCGTGGGTCGATGTTTGATGTTATGGAGCAGCAACG
ATGTTACGCAGCAGGGCAGTCGCCCTAAAACAAAGTTAAACATTATGAGGGAAGCGGTGATCGCCGAAGT
ATCGACTCAACTATCAGAGGTAGTTGGCGTCATCGAGCGCCATCTCGAACCGACGTTGCTGGCCGTACAT
TTGTACGGCTCCGCAGTGGATGGCGGCCTGAAGCCACACAGTGATATTGATTTGCTGGTTACGGTGACCG
TAAGGCTTGATGAAACAACGCGGCGAGCTTTGATCAACGACCTTTTGGAAACTTCGGCTTCCCCTGGAGA
GAGCGAGATTCTCCGCGCTGTAGAAGTCACCATTGTTGTGCACGACGACATCATTCCGTGGCGTTATCCA
GCTAAGCGCGAACTGCAATTTGGAGAATGGCAGCGCAATGACATTCTTGCAGGTATCTTCGAGCCAGCCA
CGATCGACATTGATCTGGCTATCTTGCTGACAAAAGCAAGAGAACATAGCGTTGCCTTGGTAGGTCCAGC
GGCGGAGGAACTCTTTGATCCGGTTCCTGAACAGGATCTATTTGAGGCGCTAAATGAAACCTTAACGCTA
TGGAACTCGCCGCCCGACTGGGCTGGCGATGAGCGAAATGTAGTGCTTACGTTGTCCCGCATTTGGTACA
GCGCAGTAACCGGCAAAATCGCGCCGAAGGATGTCGCTGCCGACTGGGCAATGGAGCGCCTGCCGGCCCA
GTATCAGCCCGTCATACTTGAAGCTAGACAGGCTTATCTTGGACAAGAAGAAGATCGCTTGGCCTCGCGC
GCAGATCAGTTGGAAGAATTTGTCCACTACGTGAAAGGCGAGATCACCAAGGTAGTCGGCAAATAACCCT
CGAGCCACCCATGACCAAAATCCCTTAACGTGAGTTACGCGTCGTTCCACTGAGCGTCAGACCCCG
