>Addgene plasmid #81957 | pDONR223_CXCR4_WT | depositor partial sequence | sequence record 155276 | Insert sequence
ATGGAGGGGATCAGTATATACACTTCAGATAACTACACCGAGGAAATGGGCTCAGGGGACTATGACTCCA
TGAAGGAACCCTGTTTCCGTGAAGAAAATGCTAATTTCAATAAAATCTTCCTGCCCACCATCTACTCCAT
CATCTTCTTAACTGGCATTGTGGGCAATGGATTGGTCATCCTGGTCATGGGTTACCAGAAGAAACTGAGA
AGCATGACGGACAAGTACAGGCTGCACCTGTCAGTGGCCGACCTCCTCTTTGTCATCACGCTTCCCTTCT
GGGCAGTTGATGCCGTGGCAAACTGGTACTTTGGGAACTTCCTATGCAAGGCAGTCCATGTCATCTACAC
AGTCAACCTCTACAGCAGTGTCCTCATCCTGGCCTTCATCAGTCTGGACCGCTACCTGGCCATCGTCCAC
GCCACCAACAGTCAGAGGCCAAGGAAGCTGTTGGCTGAAAAGGTGGTCTATGTTGGCGTCTGGATCCCTG
CCCTCCTGCTGACTATTCCCGACTTCATCTTTGCCAACGTCAGTGAGGCAGATGACAGATATATCTGTGA
CCGCTTCTACCCCAATGACTTGTGGGTGGTTGTGTTCCAGTTTCAGCACATCATGGTTGGCCTTATCCTG
CCTGGTATTGTCATCCTGTCCTGCTATTGCATTATCATCTCCAAGCTGTCACACTCCAAGGGCCACCAGA
AGCGCAAGGCCCTCAAGACCACAGTCATCCTCATCCTGGCTTTCTTCGCCTGTTGGCTGCCTTACTACAT
TGGGATCAGCATCGACTCCTTCATCCTCCTGGAAATCATCAAGCAAGGGTGTGAGTTTGAGAACACTGTG
CACAAGTGGATTTCCATCACCGAGGCCCTAGCTTTCTTCCACTGTTGTCTGAACCCCATCCTCTATGCTT
TCCTTGGAGCCAAATTTAAAACCTCTGCCCAGCACGCACTCACCTCTGTGAGCAGAGGGTCCAGCCTCAA
GATCCTCTCCAAAGGAAAGCGAGGTGGACATTCATCTGTTTCCACTGAGTCTGAGTCTTCAAGTTTTCAC
TCCAGC
